>Addgene plasmid #203163 | pKG-GW1 | addgene full sequence | sequence record 402855 | Addgene NGS Result
GGATCCGGTAGAATCATTTTGAATAAAAAACACGCTTTTTCAGTTCGAGTTTATCATTATCAATACTGCC
ATTTCAAAGAATACGTAAATAATTAATAGTAGTGATTTTCCTAACTTTATTTAGTCAAAAAATTAGCCTT
TTAATTCTGCTGTAACCCGTACATGCCCAAAATAGGGGGCGGGTTACACAGAATATATAACATCGTAGGT
GTCTGGGTGAACAGTTTATTCCTGGCATCCACTAAATATAATGGAGCCCGCTTTTTAAGCTGGCATCCAG
AAAAAAAAAGAATCCCAGCACCAAAATATTGTTTTCTTCACCAACCATCAGTTCATAGGTCCATTCTCTT
AGCGCAACTACAGAGAACAGGGGCACAAACAGGCAAAAAACGGGCACAACCTCAATGGAGTGATGCAACC
TGCCTGGAGTAAATGATGACACAAGGCAATTGACCCACGCATGTATCTATCTCATTTTCTTACACCTTCT
ATTACCTTCTGCTCTCTCTGATTTGGAAAAAGCTGAAAAAAAAGGTTGAAACCAGTTCCCTGAAATTATT
CCCCTACTTGACTAATAAGTATATAAAGACGGTAGGTATTGATTGTAATTCTGTAAATCTATTTCTTAAA
CTTCTTAAATTCTACTTTTATAGTTAGTCTTTTTTTTAGTTTTAAAACACCAAGAACTTAGTTTCGAATA
AACACACATAAACAGAATTATCACAAGTTTGTACAAAAAAGCTGAACGAGAAACGTAAAATGATATAAAT
ATCAATATATTAAATTAGATTTTGCATAAAAAACAGACTACATAATACTGTAAAACACAACATATCCAGT
CACTATGGCGGCCGCATTAGGCACCCCAGGCTTTACACTTTATGCTTCCGGCTCGTATAATGTGTGGATT
TTGAGTTAGGATCCGTCGAGATTTTCAGGAGCTAAGGAAGCTAAAATGGAGAAAAAAATCACTGGATATA
CCACCGTTGATATATCCCAATGGCATCGTAAAGAACATTTTGAGGCATTTCAGTCAGTTGCTCAATGTAC
CTATAACCAGACCGTTCAGCTGGATATTACGGCCTTTTTAAAGACCGTAAAGAAAAATAAGCACAAGTTT
TATCCGGCCTTTATTCACATTCTTGCCCGCCTGATGAATGCTCATCCGGAATTCCGTATGGCAATGAAAG
ACGGTGAGCTGGTGATATGGGATAGTGTTCACCCTTGTTACACCGTTTTCCATGAGCAAACTGAAACGTT
TTCATCGCTCTGGAGTGAATACCACGACGATTTCCGGCAGTTTCTACACATATATTCGCAAGATGTGGCG
TGTTACGGTGAAAACCTGGCCTATTTCCCTAAAGGGTTTATTGAGAATATGTTTTTCGTCTCAGCCAATC
CCTGGGTGAGTTTCACCAGTTTTGATTTAAACGTGGCCAATATGGACAACTTCTTCGCCCCCGTTTTCAC
CATGGGCAAATATTATACGCAAGGCGACAAGGTGCTGATGCCGCTGGCGATTCAGGTTCATCATGCCGTT
TGTGATGGCTTCCATGTCGGCAGAATGCTTAATGAATTACAACAGTACTGCGATGAGTGGCAGGGCGGGG
CGTAAACGCGTGGATCCGGCTTACTAAAAGCCAGATAACAGTATGCGTATTTGCGCGCTGATTTTTGCGG
TATAAGAATATATACTGATATGTATACCCGAAGTATGTCAAAAAGAGGTATGCTATGAAGCAGCGTATTA
CAGTGACAGTTGACAGCGACAGCTATCAGTTGCTCAAGGCATATATGATGTCAATATCTCCGGTCTGGTA
AGCACAACCATGCAGAATGAAGCCCGTCGTCTGCGTGCCGAACGCTGGAAAGCGGAAAATCAGGAAGGGA
TGGCTGAGGTCGCCCGGTTTATTGAAATGAACGGCTCTTTTGCTGACGAGAACAGGGGCTGGTGAAATGC
AGTTTAAGGTTTACACCTATAAAAGAGAGAGCCGTTATCGTCTGTTTGTGGATGTACAGAGTGATATTAT
TGACACGCCCGGGCGACGGATGGTGATCCCCCTGGCCAGTGCACGTCTGCTGTCAGATAAAGTCTCCCGT
GAACTTTACCCGGTGGTGCATATCGGGGATGAAAGCTGGCGCATGATGACCACCGATATGGCCAGTGTGC
CGGTCTCCGTTATCGGGGAAGAAGTGGCTGATCTCAGCCACCGCGAAAATGACATCAAAAACGCCATTAA
CCTGATGTTCTGGGGAATATAAATGTCAGGCTCCCTTATACACAGCCAGTCTGCAGGTCGACCATAGTGA
CTGGATATGTTGTGTTTTACAGTATTATGTAGTCTGTTTTTTATGCAAAATCTAATTTAATATATTGATA
TTTATATCATTTTACGTTTCTCGTTCAGCTTTCTTGTACAAAGTGGTGATTCGACTTGGTTGAACACGTT
GCCAAGGCTTAAGTGAATTTACTTTAAATCTTGCATTTAAATAAATTTTCTTTTTATAGCTTTATGACTT
AGTTTCAATTTATATACTATTTTAATGACATTTTCGATTCGGATCCGTGCATTAATGAATCGGCCAACGC
GCGGGGAGAGGCGGTTTGCGTATTGGGCGCTCTTCCGCTTCCTCGCTCACTGACTCGCTGCGCTCGGTCG
TTCGGCTGCGGCGAGCGGTATCAGCTCACTCAAAGGCGGTAATACGGTTATCCACAGAATCAGGGGATAA
CGCAGGAAAGAACATGTGAGCAAAAGGCCAGCAAAAGGCCAGGAACCGTAAAAAGGCCGCGTTGCTGGCG
TTTTTCCATAGGCTCCGCCCCCCTGACGAGCATCACAAAAATCGACGCTCAAGTCAGAGGTGGCGAAACC
CGACAGGACTATAAAGATACCAGGCGTTTCCCCCTGGAAGCTCCCTCGTGCGCTCTCCTGTTCCGACCCT
GCCGCTTACCGGATACCTGTCCGCCTTTCTCCCTTCGGGAAGCGTGGCGCTTTCTCATAGCTCACGCTGT
AGGTATCTCAGTTCGGTGTAGGTCGTTCGCTCCAAGCTGGGCTGTGTGCACGAACCCCCCGTTCAGCCCG
ACCGCTGCGCCTTATCCGGTAACTATCGTCTTGAGTCCAACCCGGTAAGACACGACTTATCGCCACTGGC
AGCAGCCACTGGTAACAGGATTAGCAGAGCGAGGTATGTAGGCGGTGCTACAGAGTTCTTGAAGTGGTGG
CCTAACTACGGCTACACTAGAAGAACAGTATTTGGTATCTGCGCTCTGCTGAAGCCAGTTACCTTCGGAA
AAAGAGTTGGTAGCTCTTGATCCGGCAAACAAACCACCGCTGGTAGCGGTGGTTTTTTTGTTTGCAAGCA
GCAGATTACGCGCAGAAAAAAAGGATCTCAAGAAGATCCTTTGATCTTTTCTACGGGGTCTGACGCTCAG
TGGAACGAAAACTCACGTTAAGGGATTTTGGTCATGAGATTATCAAAAAGGATCTTCACCTAGATCCTTT
TAAATTAAAAATGAAGTTTTAAATCAATCTAAAGTATATATGAGTAAACTTGGTCTGACAGTTACCAATG
CTTAATCAGTGAGGCACCTATCTCAGCGATCTGTCTATTTCGTTCATCCATAGTTGCCTGACTCCCCGTC
GTGTAGATAACTACGATACGGGAGGGCTTACCATCTGGCCCCAGTGCTGCAATGATACCGCGAGACCCAC
GCTCACCGGCTCCAGATTTATCAGCAATAAACCAGCCAGCCGGAAGGGCCGAGCGCAGAAGTGGTCCTGC
AACTTTATCCGCCTCCATCCAGTCTATTAATTGTTGCCGGGAAGCTAGAGTAAGTAGTTCGCCAGTTAAT
AGTTTGCGCAACGTTGTTGCCATTGCTACAGGCATCGTGGTGTCACGCTCGTCGTTTGGTATGGCTTCAT
TCAGCTCCGGTTCCCAACGATCAAGGCGAGTTACATGATCCCCCATGTTGTGCAAAAAAGCGGTTAGCTC
CTTCGGTCCTCCGATCGTTGTCAGAAGTAAGTTGGCCGCAGTGTTATCACTCATGGTTATGGCAGCACTG
CATAATTCTCTTACTGTCATGCCATCCGTAAGATGCTTTTCTGTGACTGGTGAGTACTCAACCAAGTCAT
TCTGAGAATAGTGTATGCGGCGACCGAGTTGCTCTTGCCCGGCGTCAATACGGGATAATACCGCGCCACA
TAGCAGAACTTTAAAAGTGCTCATCATTGGAAAACGTTCTTCGGGGCGAAAACTCTCAAGGATCTTACCG
CTGTTGAGATCCAGTTCGATGTAACCCACTCGTGCACCCAACTGATCTTCAGCATCTTTTACTTTCACCA
GCGTTTCTGGGTGAGCAAAAACAGGAAGGCAAAATGCCGCAAAAAAGGGAATAAGGGCGACACGGAAATG
TTGAATACTCATACTCTTCCTTTTTCAATATTATTGAAGCATTTATCAGGGTTATTGTCTCATGAGCGGA
TACATATTTGAATGTATTTAGAAAAATAAACAAATAGGGGTTCCGCGCACATTTCCCCGAAAAGTGCCAC
CTGACGTCTAAGAAACCATTATTATCATGACATTAACCTATAAAAATAGGCGTATCACGAGGCCCTTTCG
TCTCGCGCGTTTCGGTGATGACGGTGAAAACCTCTGACACATGCAGCTCCCGGAGACGGTCACAGCTTGT
CTGTAAGCGGATGCCGGGAGCAGACAAGCCCGTCAGGGCGCGTCAGCGGGTGTTGGCGGGTGTCGGGGCT
GGCTTAACTATGCGGCATCAGAGCAGATTGTACTGAGAGTGCACCATACTAGAAAGTATAGGAACTTCAG
AGCGCTTTTGAAAACCAAAAGCGCTCTGAAGACGCACTTTCAAAAAACCAAAAACGCACCGGACTGTAAC
GAGCTACTAAAATATTGCGAATACCGCTTCCACAAACATTGCTCAAAAGTATCTCTTTGCTATATATCTC
TGTGCTATATCCCTATATAACCTACCCATCCACCTTTCGCTCCTTGAACTTGCATCTAAACTCGACCTCT
ACATTTTTTATGTTTATCTCTAGTATTACTCTTTAGACAAAAAAATTGTAGTAAGAACTATTCATAGAGT
GAATCGAAAACAATACGAAAATGTAAACATTTCCTATACGTAGTATATAGAGACAAAATAGAAGAAACCG
TTCATAATTTTCTGACCAATGAAGAATCATCAACGCTATCACTTTCTGTTCACAAAGTATGCGCAATCCA
CATCGGTATAGAATATAATCGGGGATGCCTTTATCTTGAAAAAATGCACCCGCAGCTTCGCTAGTAATCA
GTAAACGCGGGAAGTGGAGTCAGGCTTTTTTTATGGAAGAGAAAATAGACACCAAAGTAGCCTTCTTCTA
ACCTTAACGGACCTACAGTGCAAAAAGTTATCAAGAGACTGCATTATAGAGCGCACAAAGGAGAAAAAAA
GTAATCTAAGATGCTTTGTTAGAAAAATAGCGCTCTCGGGATGCATTTTTGTAGAACAAAAAAGAAGTAT
AGATTCTTTGTTGGTAAAATAGCGCTCTCGCGTTGCATTTCTGTTCTGTAAAAATGCAGCTCAGATTCTT
TGTTTGAAAAATTAGCGCTCTCGCGTTGCATTTTTGTTTTACAAAAATGAAGCACAGATTCTTCGTTGGT
AAAATAGCGCTTTCGCGTTGCATTTCTGTTCTGTAAAAATGCAGCTCAGATTCTTTGTTTGAAAAATTAG
CGCTCTCGCGTTGCATTTTTGTTCTACAAAATGAAGCACAGATGCTTCGTTAACTGTGGGAATACTCAGG
TATCGTAAGATGCAAGAGTTCGAATCTCTTAGCAACCATTATTTTTTTCCTCAACATAACGAGAACACAC
AGGGGCGCTATCGCACAGAATCAAATTCGATGACTGGAAATTTTTTGTTAATTTCAGAGGTCGCCTGACG
CATATACCTTTTTCAACTGAAAAATTGGGAGAAAAAGGAAAGGTGAGAGCGCCGGAACCGGCTTTTCATA
TAGAATAGAGAAGCGTTCATGACTAAATGCTTGCATCACAATACTTGAAGTTGACAATATTATTTAAGGA
CCTATTGTTTTTTCCAATAGGTGGTTAGCAATCGTCTTACTTTCTAACTTTTCTTACCTTTTACATTTCA
GCAATATATATATATATTTCAAGGATATACCATTCTAATGTCTGCCCCTAAGAAGATCGTCGTTTTGCCA
GGTGACCACGTTGGTCAAGAAATCACAGCCGAAGCCATTAAGGTTCTTAAAGCTATTTCTGATGTTCGTT
CCAATGTCAAGTTCGATTTCGAAAATCATTTAATTGGTGGTGCTGCTATCGATGCTACAGGTGTTCCACT
TCCAGATGAGGCGCTGGAAGCCTCCAAGAAGGCTGATGCCGTTTTGTTAGGTGCTGTGGGTGGTCCTAAA
TGGGGTACCGGTAGTGTTAGACCTGAACAAGGTTTACTAAAAATCCGTAAAGAACTTCAATTGTACGCCA
ACTTAAGACCATGTAACTTTGCATCCGACTCTCTTTTAGACTTATCTCCAATCAAGCCACAATTTGCTAA
AGGTACTGACTTCGTTGTTGTCAGAGAATTAGTGGGAGGTATTTACTTTGGTAAGAGAAAGGAAGACGAT
GGTGATGGTGTCGCTTGGGATAGTGAACAATACACCGTTCCAGAAGTGCAAAGAATCACAAGAATGGCCG
CTTTCATGGCCCTACAACATGAGCCACCATTGCCTATTTGGTCCTTGGATAAAGCTAATGTTTTGGCCTC
TTCAAGATTATGGAGAAAAACTGTGGAGGAAACCATCAAGAACGAATTCCCTACATTGAAGGTTCAACAT
CAATTGATTGATTCTGCCGCCATGATCCTAGTTAAGAACCCAACCCACCTAAATGGTATTATAATCACCA
GCAACATGTTTGGTGATATCATCTCCGATGAAGCCTCCGTTATCCCAGGTTCCTTGGGTTTGTTGCCATC
TGCGTCCTTGGCCTCTTTGCCAGACAAGAACACCGCATTTGGTTTGTACGAACCATGCCACGGTTCTGCT
CCAGATTTGCCAAAGAATAAGGTCAACCCTATCGCCACTATCTTGTCTGCTGCAATGATGTTGAAATTGT
CATTGAACTTGCCTGAAGAAGGTAAGGCCATTGAAGATGCAGTTAAAAAGGTTTTGGATGCAGGTATCAG
AACTGGTGATTTAGGTGGTTCCAACAGTACCACCGAAGTCGGTGATGCTGTCGCCGAAGAAGTTAAGAAA
ATCCTTGCTTAAAAAGATTCTCTTTTTTTATGATATTTGTACATAAACTTTATAAATGAAATTCATAATA
GAAACGACACGAAATTACAAAATGGAATATGTTCATAGGGTAGACGAAACTATATACGCAATCTACATAC
ATTTATCAAGAAGGAGAAAAAGGAGGATGTAAAGGAATACAGGTAAGCAAATTGATACTAATGGCTCAAC
GTGATAAGGAAAAAGAATTGCACTTTAACATTAATATTGACAAGGAGGAGGGCACCACACAAAAAGTTAG
GTGTAACAGAAAATCATGAAACTATGATTCCTAATTTATATATTGGAGGATTTTCTCTAAAAAAAAAAAA
ATACAACAAATAAAAAACACTCAATGACCTGACCATTTGATGGAGTTTAAGTCAATACCTTCTTGAACCA
TTTCCCATAATGGTGAAAGTTCCCTCAAGAATTTTACTCTGTCAGAAACGGCCTTAACGACGTACCGGAT
CTATGCGGTGTGAAATACCGCACAGATGCGTAAGGAGAAAATACCGCATCAGGCGCCATTCGCCATTCAG
GCTGCGCAACTGTTGGGAAGGGCGATCGGTGCGGGCCTCTTCGCTATTACGCCAGC
Features (pLannotate 1.2.2; 20 found; start..end, strand, type, name):
     54..697     +  promoter       GAP promoter: S. cerevisiae TDH3; promoter for glyceraldehyde-3-phosphate dehydrogenase
    723..847     +  protein_bind   attR1: mutant version of attR; recombination site for the Gateway® LR reaction LR Clonase™
    872..902     +  promoter       lac UV5 promoter: E. coli lac promoter with an "up" mutation
    926..955     +  promoter       cat promoter (fragment): promoter of the E. coli cat gene encoding chloramphenicol acetyltransferase
    956..1615    +  CDS            CmR: chloramphenicol acetyltransferase; cat; confers resistance to chloramphenicol
   1794..1952    +  CDS            ccdA (fragment): CCDA_ECO57 - Also known as H, letA. Experimental evidence at protein level: Swiss-Prot protein existence level 1. Antitoxin component of a type II toxin-antitoxin (TA) system which inhibits the post-segregational killing (PSK) of plasmid-free cells, also referred to as a plasmid addiction system. Binds to and blocks the activity of CcdB; will also remove bound CcdB protein from the CcdB-GyrA complex by forming a CcdA-CcdB complex, a process termed rejuvenation. Functions as a transcriptional corepressor for the ccdAB operon, repression also requires CcdB (By similarity). From Escherichia coli
   1957..2259    +  CDS            ccdB: CCDB_ECOLI - Also known as G, letB, letD. Experimental evidence at protein level: Swiss-Prot protein existence level 1. Toxic component of a type II toxin-antitoxin (TA) system, functioning in plasmid maintainence. Responsible for the post- segregational killing (PSK) of plasmid-free cells, also referred to as a plasmid addiction system. Half-life of over 2 hours. Cell killing by CcdB is accompanied by filamentation, defects in chromosome and plasmid segregation, defects in cell division, formation of anucleate cells, decreased DNA synthesis and plasmid loss. Interferes with the activity of DN
   2303..2427    -  protein_bind   attR2: mutant version of attR; recombination site for the Gateway® LR reaction LR Clonase™
   2568..2620    -  CDS            lacI (fragment): lac repressor; lacI; The lac repressor binds to the lac operator to inhibit transcription in E. coli. This inhibition can be relieved by adding lactose or isopropyl-β-D-thiogalactopyranoside (IPTG).
   2803..3391    -  rep_origin     ori: high-copy-number ColE1/pMB1/pBR322/pUC origin of replication
   3562..4422    -  CDS            AmpR: β-lactamase; bla; confers resistance to ampicillin, carbenicillin, and related antibiotics
   4423..4527    -  promoter       AmpR promoter: bla
   4622..4657    +  CDS            rop (fragment): Rop protein, which maintains plasmids at low copy number; rop
   4759..4808    +  misc_feature   bom (fragment): basis of mobility region from pBR322
   4809..5791    +  rep_origin     2μ ori: yeast 2μ plasmid origin of replication
   5792..6197    +  promoter       LEU2 promoter: S. cerevisiae LEU2
   6198..7292    +  CDS            LEU2: 3-isopropylmalate dehydrogenase, required for leucine biosynthesis; S. cerevisiae LEU2; yeast auxotrophic marker
   7654..7764    -  CDS            NFS1 (fragment): NFS1_YEAST - Also known as SPL1 From Saccharomyces cerevisiae (strain ATCC 204508 / S288c) (Baker's yeast).
   7772..7823    +  misc_feature   bom (fragment): basis of mobility region from pBR322
   7829..7896    -  CDS            lacZα (fragment): LacZα fragment of β-galactosidase; lacZ fragment
