[The description below was written by a language model from this plasmid's Addgene catalogue record and pLannotate feature annotations shown in this document.]
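Description:
pKG-GW1 is an empty Gateway destination vector for protein expression in Saccharomyces cerevisiae, built on the episomal shuttle backbone YEp351. In yeast it replicates from the 2μ origin, which supports multicopy episomal maintenance, and is selected through the LEU2 marker (3-isopropylmalate dehydrogenase under its own promoter), allowing growth of leu2 auxotrophic strains without leucine. In E. coli it is propagated as a high-copy plasmid from a ColE1/pUC-type origin with ampicillin resistance from β-lactamase. Short annotated fragments of lacI, lacZα, rop, bom and the yeast NFS1 gene appear to be backbone remnants rather than functional elements.

The expression site consists of the strong constitutive TDH3 (glyceraldehyde-3-phosphate dehydrogenase, GAP) promoter placed directly upstream of a Gateway cassette bounded by attR1 and attR2. Between these sites lie a chloramphenicol acetyltransferase gene and the ccdB toxin gene, along with a partial ccdA sequence. In an LR Clonase reaction with an entry clone, the attR-flanked cassette is replaced by the gene of interest. Because CcdB poisons gyrase in ordinary E. coli strains, unrecombined vector is counter-selected, and the empty plasmid itself must be maintained in a ccdB-tolerant strain under chloramphenicol plus ampicillin selection. The catalogue entry states that expression is also governed by a TDH3 terminator, but the feature table does not annotate one; it presumably lies in the unannotated region downstream of attR2. No epitope tags or reporters are recorded. The vector carries no insert and is intended as a backbone for constitutive, high-level expression of recombined open reading frames in yeast under leucine selection.
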