Addgene plasmid #203163: pKG-GW1
Purpose: (Empty Backbone) Yeast expression vector; To express proteins under control of TDH3 promoter and terminator using leucine selection
Depositing lab: William Sessa. Depositing organization: Yale University. Publication: Mutation of Nogo-B receptor, a subunit of cis-prenyltransferase, causes a congenital disorder of glycosylation. Park EJ, Grabinska KA, Guan Z, Stranecky V, Hartmannova H, Hodanova K, Baresova V, Sovova J, Jozsef L, Ondruskova N, Hansikova H, Honzik T, Zeman J, Hulkova H, Wen R, Kmoch S, Sessa WC. Cell Metab. 2014 Sep 2;20(3):448-57. doi: 10.1016/j.cmet.2014.06.016. Epub 2014 Jul 24. PubMed 25066056.
Backbone
  Vector backbone: Yep351
  Vector type: Yeast Expression
  Selectable markers: LEU2
Growth in bacteria
  Bacterial resistance: Chloramphenicol and Ampicillin, 25 & 100 μg/mL
  Growth temperature: 37°C
  Growth strain: ccdB Survival
  Copy number: High Copy
Gene/Insert
  Gene/Insert name: None
Terms and licenses: Academic/Nonprofit Terms; Industry Terms: Not Available to Industry
How to cite: pKG-GW1 was a gift from William Sessa (Addgene plasmid # 203163 ; http://n2t.net/addgene:203163 ; RRID:Addgene_203163)
